Addgene plasmid #214556: AiP1854 - pAAV-AiE2536m-minBG-SYFP2-WPRE-BGHpA
Purpose: AiE2536m is an enhancer sequence, designed to drive AAV-mediated transgene expression in specific populations of brain cells
Depositing lab: Allen Institute for Brain Science & Bosiljka Tasic. Depositing organization: Allen Institute. Publication: A suite of enhancer AAVs and transgenic mouse lines for genetic access to cortical cell types. Ben-Simon Y, Hooper M, Narayan S, Daigle TL, Dwivedi D, Way SW, Oster A, Stafford DA, Mich JK, Taormina MJ, Martinez RA, Opitz-Araya X, Roth JR, Alexander JR, Allen S, Amster A, Arbuckle J, Ayala A, Baker PM, Bakken TE, Barcelli T, Barta S, Bendrick J, Bertagnolli D, Bielstein C, Bishwakarma P, Bowlus J, Boyer G, Brouner K, Casian B, Casper T, Chakka AB, Chakrabarty R, Chance RK, Chavan S, Clark M, Colbert K, Collman F, Daniel S, Departee M, DiValentin P, Donadio N, Dotson N, Egdorf T, Fliss T, Gabitto M, Garcia J, Gary A, Gasperini M, Gloe J, Goldy J, Gore BB, Graybuck L, Greisman N, Haeseleer F, Halterman C, Haradon Z, Hastings SD, Helback O, Ho W, Hockemeyer D, Huang C, Huff S, Hunker A, Johansen N, Jones D, Juneau Z, Kalmbach B, Kannan M, Khem S, Kussick E, Kutsal R, Larsen R, Lee C, Lee AY, Leibly M, Lenz GH, Li S, Liang E, Lusk N, Madigan Z, Malloy J, Malone J, McCue R, Melchor J, Mollenkopf T, Moosman S, Morin E, Newman D, Ng L, Ngo K, Omstead V, Otto S, Oyama A, Pena N, Pham T, Phillips E, Pom CA, Potekhina L, Ransford S, Ray PL, Rette D, Reynoldson C, Rimorin C, Rocha D, Ruiz A, Sanchez REA, Sawyer L, Sedeno-Cortes A, Sevigny JP, Shapovalova N, Shepard N, Shulga L, Sigler AR, Siverts L, Soliman S, Somasundaram S, Staats B, Stewart K, Szelenyi E, Tieu M, Trader C, Tran A, van Velthoven CTJ, Walker M, Wang Y, Weed N, Wirthlin M, Wood T, Wynalda B, Yao Z, Zhou T, Ariza J, Dee N, Reding M, Ronellenfitch K, Mufti S, Sunkin SM, Smith KA, Esposito L, Waters J, Thyagarajan B, Yao S, Lein ES, Zeng H, Levi BP, Ngai J, Ting JT, Tasic B. Cell. 2025 May 16:S0092-8674(25)00513-6. doi: 10.1016/j.cell.2025.05.002. PubMed 40403729.
Backbone
  Vector backbone: pAAV2
  Vector type: AAV
Growth in bacteria
  Bacterial resistance: Ampicillin, 100 μg/mL
  Growth temperature: 37°C
  Growth strain: NEB Stable
  Copy number: High Copy
Gene/Insert
  Gene/Insert name: SYFP2
  Species: Synthetic
  Promoter: minBG
  Cloning method: Gibson Cloning
Terms and licenses: Academic/Nonprofit Terms; Industry Terms: Not Available to Industry
Depositor comments: 5' Cloning Site: SgrAI (destroyed), 3' Cloning Site: SgrAI (destroyed). Please visit https://doi.org/10.1101/2024.06.10.597244 for bioRxiv preprint.
How to cite: AiP1854 - pAAV-AiE2536m-minBG-SYFP2-WPRE-BGHpA was a gift from Allen Institute for Brain Science & Bosiljka Tasic (Addgene plasmid # 214556 ; http://n2t.net/addgene:214556 ; RRID:Addgene_214556)
