[The description below was written by a language model from this plasmid's Addgene catalogue record and pLannotate feature annotations shown in this document.]
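Description:
AiP1854 - pAAV-AiE2536m-minBG-SYFP2-WPRE-BGHpA is an AAV transfer plasmid built on a pAAV2 backbone and intended for packaging a reporter cassette into recombinant adeno-associated virus for delivery to brain tissue. It is a 4,757 nt high-copy plasmid that replicates in bacteria from a ColE1/pUC-type origin and is selected with ampicillin through a β-lactamase gene under its native promoter. An f1 phage origin is also present, and short remnants of the pBR322 bom and rop regions are detected in the backbone. The expression cassette lies between AAV2 inverted terminal repeats, which provide the cis signals for genome replication and encapsidation. One ITR is annotated in full, while the other is detected only as two short fragments, so the table does not show it as a complete repeat.

The payload is SYFP2, a fast-maturing monomeric yellow fluorescent protein derived from Aequorea victoria. It is driven by the minBG minimal promoter, which has little activity alone and depends on the upstream enhancer AiE2536m. That enhancer is designed to confer AAV-mediated expression in specific populations of brain cells, although the record does not say which populations. Neither the enhancer nor the minimal promoter is annotated in the feature table; they presumably occupy the unannotated stretch between the SYFP2 coding sequence and the fragmentary ITR. Downstream of SYFP2 are a WPRE, detected as two fragments, which enhances transcript stability and expression, and a bovine growth hormone polyadenylation signal. The insert was assembled by Gibson cloning, destroying the flanking SgrAI sites. The construct belongs to a suite of enhancer AAVs for genetic access to cortical cell types, with fluorescence reporting where the enhancer is active.
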