Features (pLannotate 1.2.2; 14 found; start..end, strand, type, name):
    184..235     +  misc_feature   bom (fragment): basis of mobility region from pBR322
    240..380     -  repeat_region  AAV2 ITR: inverted terminal repeat of adeno-associated virus serotype 2 inverted
    498..609     -  polyA_signal   bGH poly(A) signal: bovine growth hormone polyadenylation signal
    626..706     -  misc_feature   WPRE (fragment): woodchuck hepatitis virus posttranscriptional regulatory element
    712..869     -  misc_feature   WPRE (fragment): woodchuck hepatitis virus posttranscriptional regulatory element
    909..1625    -  CDS            SYFP2: SYFP2 is a basic (constitutively fluorescent) yellow fluorescent protein published in 2006, derived from Aequorea victoria. It is reported to be a very rapidly-maturing monomer with moderate acid sensitivity.
   2305..2332    -  repeat_region  AAV2 ITR (fragment): inverted terminal repeat of adeno-associated virus serotype 2 inverted
   2361..2388    -  repeat_region  AAV2 ITR (fragment): inverted terminal repeat of adeno-associated virus serotype 2 inverted
   2461..3049    -  rep_origin     ori: high-copy-number ColE1/pMB1/pBR322/pUC origin of replication
   3220..4080    -  CDS            AmpR: β-lactamase; bla; confers resistance to ampicillin, carbenicillin, and related antibiotics
   4081..4185    -  promoter       AmpR promoter: bla
   4280..4315    +  CDS            rop (fragment): Rop protein, which maintains plasmids at low copy number; rop
   4417..4466    +  misc_feature   bom (fragment): basis of mobility region from pBR322
   4467..165     -  rep_origin     f1 ori (across the origin) (sequence partly withheld): f1 bacteriophage origin of replication; arrow indicates direction of (+) strand synthesis
>Addgene plasmid #214556 | AiP1854 - pAAV-AiE2536m-minBG-SYFP2-WPRE-BGHpA | addgene full sequence | sequence record 433108 | Addgene NGS Result
[40 nt withheld, positions 1-40]
G
[46 nt withheld, positions 42-87]
A
[95 nt withheld, positions 89-183]
TATGCGGTGTGAAATACCGCACAGATGCGTAAGGAGAAAATACCGCATCAGGCGCCCCTGCAGGCAGCTG
CGCGCTCGCTCGCTCACTGAGGCCGCCCGGGCAAAGCCCGGGCGTCGGGCGACCTTTGGTCGCCCGGCCT
CAGTGAGCGAGCGAGCGCGCAGAGAGGGAGTGGCCAACTCCATCACTAGGGGTTCCTGCGGCCGCTCGGT
CCGCACGTGAGATCTCATGCCTGCTATTGTCTTCCCAATCCTCCCCCTTGCTGTCCTGCCCCACCCCACC
CCCCAGAATAGAATGACACCTACTCAGACAATGCGATGCAATTTCCTCATTTTATTAGGAAAGGACAGTG
GGAGTGGCACCTTCCAGGGTCAAGGAAGGCACGGGGGAGGGGCAAACAACAGATGGCTGGCAACTAGAAG
GCACAGTCGAAGATCTCTCGAGCCACGGAATTGTCAGTGCCCAACAGCCGAGCCCCTGTCCAGCAGCGGG
CAAGGCAGGCGGCGATGAGTTCCGCCGTGGCAAGAACTAACCAGGATTTATACAAGGAGGAGAAAATGAA
AGCCATACGGGAAGCAATAGCATGATACAAAGGCATTAAAGCAGCGTATCCACATAGCGTAAAAGGAGCA
ACATAGTTAAGAATACCAGTCAATCTTTCACAAATTTTGTAATCCAGAGGTTGATTATGATATCGAATTC
GCGGCCGCGGCGCGCCGTCGACTTACTTGTACAGCTCGTCCATGCCGAGAGTGATCCCGGCGGCGGTCAC
GAACTCCAGCAGGACCATGTGATCGCGCTTCTCGTTGGGGTCTTTGCTCAGCTTGGACTGGTAGCTCAGG
TAGTGGTTGTCGGGCAGCAGCACGGGGCCGTCGCCGATGGGGGTGTTCTGCTGGTAGTGGTCGGCGAGCT
GCACGCCGCCGTCCTCGATGTTGTGGCGGATCTTGAAGTTGGCCTTGATGCCGTTCTTCTGCTTGTCGGC
GGTGATATAGACGTTGTGGCTGTTGTAGTTGTACTCCAGCTTGTGCCCCAGGATGTTGCCGTCCTCCTTG
AAGTCGATGCCCTTCAGCTCGATGCGGTTCACCAGGGTGTCGCCCTCGAACTTCACCTCGGCGCGGGTCT
TGTAGTTGCCGTCGTCCTTGAAGAAGATGGTGCGCTCCTGGACGTAGCCTTCGGGCATGGCGGACTTGAA
GAAGTCGTGCTGCTTCATGTGGTCGGGGTAGCGGGCGAAGCACTGCACGCCGTAGCCCAGGGTGGTCACG
AGGGTGGGCCAGGGCACGGGCAGCTTGCCGGTGGTGCAGATCAGCTTCAGGGTCAGCTTGCCGTAGGTGG
CATCGCCCTCGCCCTCGCCGGACACGCTGAACTTGTGGCCGTTTACGTCGCCGTCCAGCTCGACCAGGAT
GGGCACCACCCCGGTGAACAGCTCCTCGCCCTTGCTCACCATGGTGGCGACCGGTAGCGCTAGCTTCGAA
AGATCTGGATCCCAGAAGCAAATGTAAGCAATAGATGGCTCTGCCCTGACTTTTATGCCCAGCCCGAGCT
CCGTTATAGGCTGTATGACCTTAGGAAAGTTACTAGTTCTCTCTACTATTCAAATCTCATGAATTGGAAA
AAGTAGTCATAATAATAGAAAGTGCCTGGAGCCCCTAATTAAGTGATTCAGACACATAGTAATTCGGTGA
GTATTTTTGTGTATCAGCCGTATCACTGAATACTTTGGTCTCTCCAATCTAATAATAGGGTTGGGTTCAG
AGTCATAGAATAACAACTAGAGCAGAATATCCAGAGACCTTCAAGACCAGCTCCACTGGCCTCCGGGGTG
GGGGGTGGGGGTAATGACTTGCCCAGCGTCACAGTTAATCCAAAGTCCTGACTGCTCCCCTTTGCCCCTC
TCTCTGCCCAGTCCTCTCACACGCGGCATCAAGGTCACTGTGCATCAGATCTGGGAATGCACGCTTTGTG
CCTTTAAGATGTCCCAAGGTTCTACGCGCTCAGTTAAACCCAGCCAGAGAGGGTTCTGCTCTAACAAACA
GCACTCGACAGCCATGGTTGATTTGCGATTATTACTCTTACAACGCGTGCGGCCGCAGGAACCCCTAGTG
ATGGAGTTGGCCACTCCCTCTCTGCGCGCTCGCTCGCTCACTGAGGCCGGGCGACCAAAGGTCGCCCGAC
GCCCGGGCGGCCTCAGTGAGCGAGCGAGCGCGCAGCTGCCTGCAGGACATGTGAGCAAAAGGCCAGCAAA
AGGCCAGGAACCGTAAAAAGGCCGCGTTGCTGGCGTTTTTCCATAGGCTCCGCCCCCCTGACGAGCATCA
CAAAAATCGACGCTCAAGTCAGAGGTGGCGAAACCCGACAGGACTATAAAGATACCAGGCGTTTCCCCCT
GGAAGCTCCCTCGTGCGCTCTCCTGTTCCGACCCTGCCGCTTACCGGATACCTGTCCGCCTTTCTCCCTT
CGGGAAGCGTGGCGCTTTCTCATAGCTCACGCTGTAGGTATCTCAGTTCGGTGTAGGTCGTTCGCTCCAA
GCTGGGCTGTGTGCACGAACCCCCCGTTCAGCCCGACCGCTGCGCCTTATCCGGTAACTATCGTCTTGAG
TCCAACCCGGTAAGACACGACTTATCGCCACTGGCAGCAGCCACTGGTAACAGGATTAGCAGAGCGAGGT
ATGTAGGCGGTGCTACAGAGTTCTTGAAGTGGTGGCCTAACTACGGCTACACTAGAAGAACAGTATTTGG
TATCTGCGCTCTGCTGAAGCCAGTTACCTTCGGAAAAAGAGTTGGTAGCTCTTGATCCGGCAAACAAACC
ACCGCTGGTAGCGGTGGTTTTTTTGTTTGCAAGCAGCAGATTACGCGCAGAAAAAAAGGATCTCAAGAAG
ATCCTTTGATCTTTTCTACGGGGTCTGACGCTCAGTGGAACGAAAACTCACGTTAAGGGATTTTGGTCAT
GAGATTATCAAAAAGGATCTTCACCTAGATCCTTTTAAATTAAAAATGAAGTTTTAAATCAATCTAAAGT
ATATATGAGTAAACTTGGTCTGACAGTTACCAATGCTTAATCAGTGAGGCACCTATCTCAGCGATCTGTC
TATTTCGTTCATCCATAGTTGCCTGACTCCCCGTCGTGTAGATAACTACGATACGGGAGGGCTTACCATC
TGGCCCCAGTGCTGCAATGATACCGCGAGACCCACGCTCACCGGCTCCAGATTTATCAGCAATAAACCAG
CCAGCCGGAAGGGCCGAGCGCAGAAGTGGTCCTGCAACTTTATCCGCCTCCATCCAGTCTATTAATTGTT
GCCGGGAAGCTAGAGTAAGTAGTTCGCCAGTTAATAGTTTGCGCAACGTTGTTGCCATTGCTACAGGCAT
CGTGGTGTCACGCTCGTCGTTTGGTATGGCTTCATTCAGCTCCGGTTCCCAACGATCAAGGCGAGTTACA
TGATCCCCCATGTTGTGCAAAAAAGCGGTTAGCTCCTTCGGTCCTCCGATCGTTGTCAGAAGTAAGTTGG
CCGCAGTGTTATCACTCATGGTTATGGCAGCACTGCATAATTCTCTTACTGTCATGCCATCCGTAAGATG
CTTTTCTGTGACTGGTGAGTACTCAACCAAGTCATTCTGAGAATAGTGTATGCGGCGACCGAGTTGCTCT
TGCCCGGCGTCAATACGGGATAATACCGCGCCACATAGCAGAACTTTAAAAGTGCTCATCATTGGAAAAC
GTTCTTCGGGGCGAAAACTCTCAAGGATCTTACCGCTGTTGAGATCCAGTTCGATGTAACCCACTCGTGC
ACCCAACTGATCTTCAGCATCTTTTACTTTCACCAGCGTTTCTGGGTGAGCAAAAACAGGAAGGCAAAAT
GCCGCAAAAAAGGGAATAAGGGCGACACGGAAATGTTGAATACTCATACTCTTCCTTTTTCAATATTATT
GAAGCATTTATCAGGGTTATTGTCTCATGAGCGGATACATATTTGAATGTATTTAGAAAAATAAACAAAT
AGGGGTTCCGCGCACATTTCCCCGAAAAGTGCCACCTGACGTCTAAGAAACCATTATTATCATGACATTA
ACCTATAAAAATAGGCGTATCACGAGGCCCTTTCGTCTCGCGCGTTTCGGTGATGACGGTGAAAACCTCT
GACACATGCAGCTCCCGGAGACGGTCACAGCTTGTCTGTAAGCGGATGCCGGGAGCAGACAAGCCCGTCA
GGGCGCGTCAGCGGGTGTTGGCGGGTGTCGGGGCTGGCTTAACTATGCGGCATCAGAGCAGATTGTACTG
AGAGTGCACCATAAAATTGTAAACGTTAATATTTTGTTAAAATTCGCGTTAAATTTTTGTTAAATCAGCT
CATTTTTTAACCAATAGACCGAAATCGGCAAAATCCCTTATAAATCAAAAGAATAGCCCGAGATAGAGT
[37 nt withheld, positions 4593-4629]
AAAGAACGTGGACTCCAACGTCAAAGG
[101 nt withheld, positions 4657-4757]
